>Addgene plasmid #214653 | pGL4_EGR1p-BC1489-luc2 | addgene full sequence | sequence record 423236 | Addgene NGS Result
GGCCTAACTGGCCGGTACCTGAGCTCGCTAGCCTCGAGGATATCAAACAAGTTTGTACAAAAAAGCAGGC
TATGGTGAGCAAGGGCGAGGAGCTGTTCACCGGGGTGGTGCCCATCCTGGTCGAGCTGGACGGCGACGTA
AACGGCCACAAGTTCAGCGTGTCCGGCGAGGGCGAGGGCGATGCCACCTACGGCAAGCTGACCCTGAAGT
TCATCTGCACCACCGGCAAGCTGCCCGTGCCCTGGCCCACCCTCGTGACCACCCTGACCTACAACTTTTC
TATACAAAGTTGAGACACCGTGCCATAGATCGAGGCCCGGGGTCAAGGCCCCGCCTCTCCTGGGCGGCCC
CTGCCCAGGCGGGCCCAGCCGCTCCTCCCCCGCACTCCCGGTTCGCTCTCACGGTCCCTGAGGTGGGCGG
GCGGGCCCTGGATGACAGCGATAGAACCCCGGCCCGACTCGCCCTCGCCCCCGCTCTGGGTCTGGGCTTC
CCCAGCCTAGTTCACGCCTAGGAGCCGCCTGAGCAGCCGCGCGCCCAGCGCCACACGCCACGAGCCCTCC
CCGCCTGGGCGTCCCCGGATCCCGCGAGCGCTCGGGCTCCCGGCTTGGAACCAGGGAGGAGGGAGGGAGC
GAGGGAGCAACCAGCTGCGACCCGGAAATGCCATATAAGGAGCAGGAAGGATCCCCCGCCGGAACAACCC
TTATTTGGGCAGCACCTTATTTGGAGTGGCCCGATATGGCCCGGCCGCTTCCGGCTCTGGGAGGAGGGAA
GAAGGCGGAGGGAGGGGCAACGCGGGAACTCCGGAGCTGCGCGGGTCCCGGAGGCCCCGGCGGCGGCTAG
AGCTCTAGGCTTCCCCGAAGCCTGGGCGCCTGGGATGCGGGCGCGGGCGCGGGCCCTAGGGTGCAGGATG
GAGGTGCCGGGCGCTGTCGGATGGGGGGCTTCACGTCGCTCCGGGTCCTCCCGGCCGGTCCTGCCATATT
AGGGCTTCCTGCTTCCCATATATGGCCATGTACGTCACGACGGAGGCGGACCCGTGCCGTTCCAGACCCT
TCAAATAGAGGCGGATCCGGGGAGTCGCGAGAGATCCCAGCGCGCAGAACTTGGGGAGCCGCCGCCGCCA
TCCGCCGCCGCAGCCAGCTTCCGCCGCCGCAGGACCGGCCCCTGCCCCAGCCTCCGCAGCCGCGGCGCGT
CCACGCCCGCCCGCGCCCAGGGCGAGTCGGGGTCGCCGCCTGCACGCTTCTCAGTGTTCAACTTTGTATA
ATAAAGTTGAGCTAGTTGCTAAGTCTGCCGAGTAGAATTAACCCTCACTAAAGGGTAGGTGACACTATAC
ATCTTTAATCCAAACTTTACACCGAGACTTTCTTTTACTTTACTACTCCTATAGTGAGTCGTATTAGTAG
ACGCGAGTCAATGCATGTACGACAGCTTTCTTGTACAAAGTGGTTCGATATCAAGATCTGGCCTCGGCGG
CCAAGCTTGGCAATCCGGTACTGTTGGTAAAGCCACCATGGAAGATGCCAAAAACATTAAGAAGGGCCCA
GCGCCATTCTACCCACTCGAAGACGGGACCGCCGGCGAGCAGCTGCACAAAGCCATGAAGCGCTACGCCC
TGGTGCCCGGCACCATCGCCTTTACCGACGCACATATCGAGGTGGACATTACCTACGCCGAGTACTTCGA
GATGAGCGTTCGGCTGGCAGAAGCTATGAAGCGCTATGGGCTGAATACAAACCATCGGATCGTGGTGTGC
AGCGAGAATAGCTTGCAGTTCTTCATGCCCGTGTTGGGTGCCCTGTTCATCGGTGTGGCTGTGGCCCCAG
CTAACGACATCTACAACGAGCGCGAGCTGCTGAACAGCATGGGCATCAGCCAGCCCACCGTCGTATTCGT
GAGCAAGAAAGGGCTGCAAAAGATCCTCAACGTGCAAAAGAAGCTACCGATCATACAAAAGATCATCATC
ATGGATAGCAAGACCGACTACCAGGGCTTCCAAAGCATGTACACCTTCGTGACTTCCCATTTGCCACCCG
GCTTCAACGAGTACGACTTCGTGCCCGAGAGCTTCGACCGGGACAAAACCATCGCCCTGATCATGAACAG
TAGTGGCAGTACCGGATTGCCCAAGGGCGTAGCCCTACCGCACCGCACCGCTTGTGTCCGATTCAGTCAT
GCCCGCGACCCCATCTTCGGCAACCAGATCATCCCCGACACCGCTATCCTCAGCGTGGTGCCATTTCACC
ACGGCTTCGGCATGTTCACCACGCTGGGCTACTTGATCTGCGGCTTTCGGGTCGTGCTCATGTACCGCTT
CGAGGAGGAGCTATTCTTGCGCAGCTTGCAAGACTATAAGATTCAATCTGCCCTGCTGGTGCCCACACTA
TTTAGCTTCTTCGCTAAGAGCACTCTCATCGACAAGTACGACCTAAGCAACTTGCACGAGATCGCCAGCG
GCGGGGCGCCGCTCAGCAAGGAGGTAGGTGAGGCCGTGGCCAAACGCTTCCACCTACCAGGCATCCGCCA
GGGCTACGGCCTGACAGAAACAACCAGCGCCATTCTGATCACCCCCGAAGGGGACGACAAGCCTGGCGCA
GTAGGCAAGGTGGTGCCCTTCTTCGAGGCTAAGGTGGTGGACTTGGACACCGGTAAGACACTGGGTGTGA
ACCAGCGCGGCGAGCTGTGCGTCCGTGGCCCCATGATCATGAGCGGCTACGTTAACAACCCCGAGGCTAC
AAACGCTCTCATCGACAAGGACGGCTGGCTGCACAGCGGCGACATCGCCTACTGGGACGAGGACGAGCAC
TTCTTCATCGTGGACCGGCTGAAGAGCCTGATCAAATACAAGGGCTACCAGGTAGCCCCAGCCGAACTGG
AGAGCATCCTGCTGCAACACCCCAACATCTTCGACGCCGGGGTCGCCGGCCTGCCCGACGACGATGCCGG
CGAGCTGCCCGCCGCAGTCGTCGTGCTGGAACACGGTAAAACCATGACCGAGAAGGAGATCGTGGACTAT
GTGGCCAGCCAGGTTACAACCGCCAAGAAGCTGCGCGGTGGTGTTGTGTTCGTGGACGAGGTGCCTAAAG
GACTGACCGGCAAGTTGGACGCCCGCAAGATCCGCGAGATTCTCATTAAGGCCAAGAAGGGCGGCAAGAT
CGCCGTGTAATCTGCTTGCAAGAACTGGTTCAGTAGCTTAAGCCACTTTGTGATCCACCTTAACAGCCAC
GGCTTCCCTCCCGAGGTGGAGGAGCAGGCCGCCGGCACCCTGCCCATGAGCTGCGCCCAGGAGAGCGGCA
TGGATAGACACCCTGCTGCTTGCGCCAGCGCCAGGATCAACGTCTAACTGCAGTCTAGAGTCGGGGCGGC
CGGCCGCTTCGAGCAGACATGATAAGATACATTGATGAGTTTGGACAAACCACAACTAGAATGCAGTGAA
AAAAATGCTTTATTTGTGAAATTTGTGATGCTATTGCTTTATTTGTAACCATTATAAGCTGCAATAAACA
AGTTAACAACAACAATTGCATTCATTTTATGTTTCAGGTTCAGGGGGAGGTGTGGGAGGTTTTTTAAAGC
AAGTAAAACCTCTACAAATGTGGTAAAATCGATAAGGATCCGTTTGCGTATTGGGCGCTCTTCCGCTGAT
CTGCGCAGCACCATGGCCTGAAATAACCTCTGAAAGAGGAACTTGGTTAGCTACCTTCTGAGGCGGAAAG
AACCAGCTGTGGAATGTGTGTCAGTTAGGGTGTGGAAAGTCCCCAGGCTCCCCAGCAGGCAGAAGTATGC
AAAGCATGCATCTCAATTAGTCAGCAACCAGGTGTGGAAAGTCCCCAGGCTCCCCAGCAGGCAGAAGTAT
GCAAAGCATGCATCTCAATTAGTCAGCAACCATAGTCCCGCCCCTAACTCCGCCCATCCCGCCCCTAACT
CCGCCCAGTTCCGCCCATTCTCCGCCCCATGGCTGACTAATTTTTTTTATTTATGCAGAGGCCGAGGCCG
CCTCTGCCTCTGAGCTATTCCAGAAGTAGTGAGGAGGCTTTTTTGGAGGCCTAGGCTTTTGCAAAAAGCT
CGATTCTTCTGACACTAGCGCCACCATGAAGAAGCCCGAACTCACCGCTACCAGCGTTGAAAAATTTCTC
ATCGAGAAGTTCGACAGTGTGAGCGACCTGATGCAGTTGTCGGAGGGCGAAGAGAGCCGAGCCTTCAGCT
TCGATGTCGGCGGACGCGGCTATGTACTGCGGGTGAATAGCTGCGCTGATGGCTTCTACAAAGACCGCTA
CGTGTACCGCCACTTCGCCAGCGCTGCACTACCCATCCCCGAAGTGTTGGACATCGGCGAGTTCAGCGAG
AGCCTGACATACTGCATCAGTAGACGCGCCCAAGGCGTTACTCTCCAAGACCTCCCCGAAACAGAGCTGC
CTGCTGTGTTACAGCCTGTCGCCGAAGCTATGGATGCTATTGCCGCCGCCGACCTCAGTCAAACCAGCGG
CTTCGGCCCATTCGGGCCCCAAGGCATCGGCCAGTACACAACCTGGCGGGATTTCATTTGCGCCATTGCT
GATCCCCATGTCTACCACTGGCAGACCGTGATGGACGACACCGTGTCCGCCAGCGTAGCTCAAGCCCTGG
ACGAACTGATGCTGTGGGCCGAAGACTGTCCCGAGGTGCGCCACCTCGTCCATGCCGACTTCGGCAGCAA
CAACGTCCTGACCGACAACGGCCGCATCACCGCCGTAATCGACTGGTCCGAAGCTATGTTCGGGGACAGT
CAGTACGAGGTGGCCAACATCTTCTTCTGGCGGCCCTGGCTGGCTTGCATGGAGCAGCAGACTCGCTACT
TCGAGCGCCGGCATCCCGAGCTGGCCGGCAGCCCTCGTCTGCGAGCCTACATGCTGCGCATCGGCCTGGA
TCAGCTCTACCAGAGCCTCGTGGACGGCAACTTCGACGATGCTGCCTGGGCTCAAGGCCGCTGCGATGCC
ATCGTCCGCAGCGGGGCCGGCACCGTCGGTCGCACACAAATCGCTCGCCGGAGCGCAGCCGTATGGACCG
ACGGCTGCGTCGAGGTGCTGGCCGACAGCGGCAACCGCCGGCCCAGTACACGACCGCGCGCTAAGGAGGT
AGGTCGAGTTTAAACTCTAGAACCGGTCATGGCCGCAATAAAATATCTTTATTTTCATTACATCTGTGTG
TTGGTTTTTTGTGTGTTCGAACTAGATGCTGTCGACCGATGCCCTTGAGAGCCTTCAACCCAGTCAGCTC
CTTCCGGTGGGCGCGGGGCATGACTATCGTCGCCGCACTTATGACTGTCTTCTTTATCATGCAACTCGTA
GGACAGGTGCCGGCAGCGCTCTTCCGCTTCCTCGCTCACTGACTCGCTGCGCTCGGTCGTTCGGCTGCGG
CGAGCGGTATCAGCTCACTCAAAGGCGGTAATACGGTTATCCACAGAATCAGGGGATAACGCAGGAAAGA
ACATGTGAGCAAAAGGCCAGCAAAAGGCCAGGAACCGTAAAAAGGCCGCGTTGCTGGCGTTTTTCCATAG
GCTCCGCCCCCCTGACGAGCATCACAAAAATCGACGCTCAAGTCAGAGGTGGCGAAACCCGACAGGACTA
TAAAGATACCAGGCGTTTCCCCCTGGAAGCTCCCTCGTGCGCTCTCCTGTTCCGACCCTGCCGCTTACCG
GATACCTGTCCGCCTTTCTCCCTTCGGGAAGCGTGGCGCTTTCTCATAGCTCACGCTGTAGGTATCTCAG
TTCGGTGTAGGTCGTTCGCTCCAAGCTGGGCTGTGTGCACGAACCCCCCGTTCAGCCCGACCGCTGCGCC
TTATCCGGTAACTATCGTCTTGAGTCCAACCCGGTAAGACACGACTTATCGCCACTGGCAGCAGCCACTG
GTAACAGGATTAGCAGAGCGAGGTATGTAGGCGGTGCTACAGAGTTCTTGAAGTGGTGGCCTAACTACGG
CTACACTAGAAGAACAGTATTTGGTATCTGCGCTCTGCTGAAGCCAGTTACCTTCGGAAAAAGAGTTGGT
AGCTCTTGATCCGGCAAACAAACCACCGCTGGTAGCGGTGGTTTTTTTGTTTGCAAGCAGCAGATTACGC
GCAGAAAAAAAGGATCTCAAGAAGATCCTTTGATCTTTTCTACGGGGTCTGACGCTCAGTGGAACGAAAA
CTCACGTTAAGGGATTTTGGTCATGAGATTATCAAAAAGGATCTTCACCTAGATCCTTTTAAATTAAAAA
TGAAGTTTTAAATCAATCTAAAGTATATATGAGTAAACTTGGTCTGACAGCGGCCGCAAATGCTAAACCA
CTGCAGTGGTTACCAGTGCTTGATCAGTGAGGCACCGATCTCAGCGATCTGCCTATTTCGTTCGTCCATA
GTGGCCTGACTCCCCGTCGTGTAGATCACTACGATTCGTGAGGGCTTACCATCAGGCCCCAGCGCAGCAA
TGATGCCGCGAGAGCCGCGTTCACCGGCCCCCGATTTGTCAGCAATGAACCAGCCAGCAGGGAGGGCCGA
GCGAAGAAGTGGTCCTGCTACTTTGTCCGCCTCCATCCAGTCTATGAGCTGCTGTCGTGATGCTAGAGTA
AGAAGTTCGCCAGTGAGTAGTTTCCGAAGAGTTGTGGCCATTGCTACTGGCATCGTGGTATCACGCTCGT
CGTTCGGTATGGCTTCGTTCAACTCTGGTTCCCAGCGGTCAAGCCGGGTCACATGATCACCCATATTATG
AAGAAATGCAGTCAGCTCCTTAGGGCCTCCGATCGTTGTCAGAAGTAAGTTGGCCGCGGTGTTGTCGCTC
ATGGTAATGGCAGCACTACACAATTCTCTTACCGTCATGCCATCCGTAAGATGCTTTTCCGTGACCGGCG
AGTACTCAACCAAGTCGTTTTGTGAGTAGTGTATACGGCGACCAAGCTGCTCTTGCCCGGCGTCTATACG
GGACAACACCGCGCCACATAGCAGTACTTTGAAAGTGCTCATCATCGGGAATCGTTCTTCGGGGCGGAAA
GACTCAAGGATCTTGCCGCTATTGAGATCCAGTTCGATATAGCCCACTCTTGCACCCAGTTGATCTTCAG
CATCTTTTACTTTCACCAGCGTTTCGGGGTGTGCAAAAACAGGCAAGCAAAATGCCGCAAAGAAGGGAAT
GAGTGCGACACGAAAATGTTGGATGCTCATACTCGTCCTTTTTCAATATTATTGAAGCATTTATCAGGGT
TACTAGTACGTCTCTCAAGGATAAGTAAGTAATATTAAGGTACGGGAGGTATTGGACAGGCCGCAATAAA
ATATCTTTATTTTCATTACATCTGTGTGTTGGTTTTTTGTGTGAATCGATAGTACTAACATACGCTCTCC
ATCAAAACAAAACGAAACAAAACAAACTAGCAAAATAGGCTGTCCCCAGTGCAAGTGCAGGTGCCAGAAC
ATTTCTCT
Features (pLannotate 1.2.2; 21 found; start..end, strand, type, name):
     47..71      +  protein_bind   attB1: mutant version of attB; recombination site for the Gateway® BP reaction BP Clonase™
     72..290     +  CDS            moxGFP (fragment): moxGFP is a basic (constitutively fluorescent) green fluorescent protein published in 2015, derived from Aequorea victoria. It is reported to be a rapidly-maturing monomer.
    272..292     -  protein_bind   attB4: mutant version of attB; core recombination site for the Gateway® BP reaction BP Clonase™
   1249..1269    +  protein_bind   attB3: mutant version of attB; core recombination site for the Gateway® BP reaction BP Clonase™
   1296..1314    +  promoter       T3 promoter: promoter for bacteriophage T3 RNA polymerase
   1378..1396    -  promoter       T7 promoter: promoter for bacteriophage T7 RNA polymerase
   1423..1443    -  protein_bind   attB2: mutant version of attB; core recombination site for the Gateway® BP reaction BP Clonase™
   1508..3160    +  CDS            luciferase: firefly luciferase synthetic luc2 version of the luciferase gene
   3164..3211    +  CDS            hCL1: non-ORF yeast peptide conferring ubiquitin-dependent degradation human codon-optimized
   3218..3334    +  CDS            hPEST: PEST degradation sequence from mouse ornithine decarboxylase human codon-optimized
   3383..3504    -  polyA_signal   SV40 poly(A) signal: SV40 polyadenylation signal
   3530..3661    -  CDS            LT_SV40 (fragment): Experimental evidence at protein level: Swiss-Prot protein existence level 1. Isoform 17kT antigen targets host RBL2 for degradation and promotes cell proliferation. Transactivates host cyclin A promoter through its J domain. From Simian virus 40 (SV40).
   3698..4055    +  promoter       SV40 promoter: SV40 enhancer and early promoter
   4086..5123    +  CDS            HygR: hygromycin B phosphotransferase confers resistance to hygromycin
   5147..5195    +  polyA_signal   poly(A) signal: synthetic polyadenylation signal
   5211..5342    +  CDS            TcR (fragment): tetracycline efflux protein; tet; confers resistance to tetracycline
   5522..6110    -  rep_origin     ori: high-copy-number ColE1/pMB1/pBR322/pUC origin of replication
   6310..7170    -  CDS            AmpR: β-lactamase confers resistance to ampicillin, carbenicillin, and related antibiotics
   7171..7212    -  promoter       AmpR promoter (fragment): bla
   7275..7323    +  polyA_signal   poly(A) signal: synthetic polyadenylation signal
   7337..7428    +  misc_feature   pause site: RNA polymerase II transcriptional pause signal from the human α2 globin gene
