[The description below was written by a language model from this plasmid's Addgene catalogue record and pLannotate feature annotations shown in this document.]
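Description:
pGL4_EGR1p-BC1489-luc2 is a 7.4 kb mammalian luciferase reporter plasmid built on the pGL4 backbone and designed as a barcoded sensor of MAPK pathway activity. It is propagated in E. coli through a high-copy ColE1/pUC-type origin with ampicillin selection (AmpR). It also carries an SV40 enhancer/early promoter driving hygromycin B phosphotransferase with a synthetic poly(A) signal, which would allow selection of stably transfected mammalian cells. A synthetic poly(A) signal and an RNA polymerase II transcriptional pause site lie upstream of the reporter region, standard pGL4 elements that reduce read-through transcription from the backbone into the sensor cassette.

The sensor cassette was assembled by Gateway cloning, as shown by the attB1, attB4, attB3 and attB2 sites that divide the region upstream of luc2 into modules. The catalogue describes the insert as a synthetic EGR1 promoter with barcode 1489. The feature table does not annotate either part directly. By position, the roughly 950 bp unannotated segment between attB4 and attB3 may hold the promoter, and the short interval flanked by T3 and T7 promoter sequences between attB3 and attB2 may hold the barcode, though these assignments are inferences. A short moxGFP-like fragment is annotated between attB1 and attB4, and its role is not stated. Downstream lies firefly luc2 fused to hCL1 and hPEST degradation sequences, giving a destabilised luciferase that tracks changes in promoter activity closely, followed by an SV40 poly(A) signal.

EGR1 is an immediate-early gene induced by MAPK/ERK signalling, so promoter activation produces both luciferase and a barcode-containing transcript. The barcode should allow many such sensors to be read out together by sequencing, as in the ERBB receptor antagonist profiling assay for which the plasmid was deposited.
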