Addgene plasmid #214653: pGL4_EGR1p-BC1489-luc2
Purpose: barcoded assay, MAPK sensor
Depositing lab: Michael Wehr. Depositing organization: Systasy Bioscience GmbH. Publication: Protocol for identifying properties of ERBB receptor antagonists using the barcoded ERBBprofiler assay. Popovic L, Rossner MJ, Wehr MC. STAR Protoc. 2024 Apr 16;5(2):102987. doi: 10.1016/j.xpro.2024.102987. PubMed 38635397.
Backbone
  Vector backbone: pGL4
  Vector type: Mammalian Expression, Luciferase
Growth in bacteria
  Bacterial resistance: Ampicillin, 100 μg/mL
  Growth temperature: 37°C
  Growth strain: DH5alpha
  Copy number: High Copy
Gene/Insert
  Gene/Insert name: EGR1 promoter with barcode 1489
  Species: Synthetic
  Cloning method: Gateway Cloning
Terms and licenses: Academic/Nonprofit Terms; Industry Terms: Not Available to Industry
How to cite: pGL4_EGR1p-BC1489-luc2 was a gift from Michael Wehr (Addgene plasmid # 214653 ; http://n2t.net/addgene:214653 ; RRID:Addgene_214653)
